Addgene plasmid #197830: pJMC-2-Esp3I
Purpose: Level 1 module 2 with Esp3I expansion point
Depositing lab: Daniel Voytas. Depositing organization: University of Minnesota. Publication: An extensible vector toolkit and parts library for advanced engineering of plant genomes. Chamness JC, Kumar J, Cruz AJ, Rhuby E, Holum MJ, Cody JP, Tibebu R, Gamo ME, Starker CG, Zhang F, Voytas DF. Plant Genome. 2023 Mar 9:e20312. doi: 10.1002/tpg2.20312. PubMed 36896468.
Backbone
  Vector backbone: Unspecified
  Backbone manufacturer: Self-made
  Vector type: Unspecified
Growth in bacteria
  Bacterial resistance: Ampicillin, 100 μg/mL
  Growth temperature: 37°C
  Growth strain: DH5alpha
  Copy number: High Copy
Gene/Insert
  Gene/Insert name: None
  Species: Synthetic
  Cloning method: Restriction Enzyme; 5′ cloning site Unknown (unknown if destroyed)
Terms and licenses: Academic/Nonprofit Terms; Industry Terms: Not Available to Industry
Depositor comments: Please visit https://www.biorxiv.org/content/10.1101/2022.10.15.511792v1 for bioRxiv preprint.
How to cite: pJMC-2-Esp3I was a gift from Daniel Voytas (Addgene plasmid # 197830 ; http://n2t.net/addgene:197830 ; RRID:Addgene_197830)
