[The description below was written by a language model from this plasmid's Addgene catalogue record and pLannotate feature annotations shown in this document.]
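Description:
pJMC-2-Esp3I is a small (about 2.05 kb) synthetic cloning plasmid from a modular vector toolkit and parts library built for engineering plant genomes. The record lists it as a "Level 1 module 2" vector with an Esp3I expansion point. This indicates that it occupies the second position in a hierarchical, multi-module assembly scheme. Esp3I is a type IIS restriction enzyme that cuts outside its recognition site to leave user-defined overhangs. An expansion point of this kind is therefore presumably a site where further parts or modules can be inserted by Golden Gate-style assembly, although the record does not spell out the overhangs or the assembly logic. The backbone is described only as self-made, and the vector type is unspecified.

The plasmid carries no insert or gene of interest, so it is an empty acceptor or placeholder module rather than an expression construct. The annotated features are all bacterial maintenance elements. They include a high-copy ColE1/pUC-type origin of replication and a β-lactamase (AmpR) gene under its native bla promoter, which provides ampicillin selection in E. coli. A 23-nt match to the RSF origin is also annotated, but it is too short to be functional and is most likely incidental sequence similarity. No plant promoters, terminators, T-DNA borders, reporters or plant selection markers are annotated. The Esp3I sites and any flanking assembly sites are not captured in the feature table, and they probably lie in the short unannotated regions between the origin and the resistance cassette. The plasmid is intended as an intermediate in building multi-module plant transformation or genome-editing constructs.
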