Features (pLannotate 1.2.2; 4 found; start..end, strand, type, name):
      1..23      +  rep_origin     RSF ori (fragment): Plasmids containing the RSF 1030 origin of replication can be propagated in E. coli cells that contain additional plasmids with compatible origins.
    139..239     +  promoter       AmpR promoter: bla
    240..1100    +  CDS            AmpR: β-lactamase; bla; confers resistance to ampicillin, carbenicillin, and related antibiotics
   1307..1895    +  rep_origin     ori: high-copy-number ColE1/pMB1/pBR322/pUC origin of replication
>Addgene plasmid #197830 | pJMC-2-Esp3I | addgene full sequence | sequence record 390578 | Addgene NGS Result
GTCAGTGAGCGAGGAAGCGGAAGAGCGCCCACCTGCTTTTAGCCACCGTGAGACGAACAACAACGTCTCT
AGTGCACCTTTTGCAGGTGTGATGAAAAGCCTTAGGGTCAGGTGGCACTTTTCGGGGAAATGTGCGATGA
ACCCCTATTTGTTTATTTTTCTAAATACATTCAAATATGTATCCGCTAATGAGACAATAACCCTGATAAA
TGCTTCAATTATATTGAAAAAGGAAGAGTATGAGTATCCAACATTTCCGTGTCGCCCTTATTCCCTTTTT
TGCGGCCTTCTGCCTTCCTGTTTTTGCTCACCCAGAAACGCTGGTGAAAGTAAAAGATGCTGAAGATCAG
TTGGGTGCCCGAGTGGGTTACATTGAACTGGATCTCAACAGCGGCAAAATCTTAGAGAGTTTTCGCCCCG
AAGAACGCTTCCCAATGATGAGCACTTTCAAAGTTCTGCTATGTGGCGCGGTGTTATCCCGTATTGATGC
TGGGCAAGAGCAACTCGGTCGCCGCATACACTATTCTCAGAATGACTTGGTTGAGTATTCACCAGTCACA
GAAAAGCATCTTACGGATGGCATGACAGTAAGAGAATTATGTAGTGCTGCCATAACCATGAGTGATAACA
CTGCGGCCAACTTACTTCTGACAACGATTGGAGGACCGAAGGAGCTAACCGCTTTTTTGCACAACATGGG
GGATCATGTAACTCGCCTTGATCGTTGGGAACCGGAGCTGAATGAAGCCATACCAAACGACGAGCGTGAC
ACCACGATGCCTGTAGCAATGGCAACAACTCTCCGCAAACTATTAACTGGCGAACTACTTACTCTTGCTT
CACGCCAGCAACTCATTGACTGGATGGAGGCGGACAAAGTTGCAGGACCACTTCTGCGCTCGGCACTTCC
GGCTGGCTGGTTTATTGCTGATAAATCTGGAGCCGGTGAGCGTGGCTCTCGCGGTATCATTGCAGCACTG
GGGCCAGATGGTAAGCCCTCCCGTATCGTAGTTATCTACACGACGGGGAGTCAGGCAACTATGGATGAAC
GAAATAGACAGATCGCTGAGATAGGTGCCTCACTGATTAAGCATTGGTAACTGTCAGACGAAGGGAAATA
AATAGTAGCCCGCCTGATGTGCGGGCTTTTTTTTGGTGGTGGTTACCAGTGTCGCTTAGCTACCGTAGGT
CCTCTTAGGCGGTCCGATTAGCGACATAGTCATCAATGCCTTGACGGCAAAATCCCTTAACGTGAGTTTT
CGTTCCACTGAGCGTCAGACCCCGTAGAAAAGATCAAAGGATCTTCTTGAGATCCTTTTTTTCTGCGCGT
AATCTGCTGCTTGCAAACAAAAAAACCACCGCTACCAGCGGTGGTTTGTTTGCCGGATCAAGAGCTACTA
ACTCTTTTTCCGAAGGTAACTGGCTTCAGCAGAGCGCAGATACCAAATACTGTTCTTCTAGTGTAGCCGT
AGTTAGGCCACCACTTCAAGAACTCTGTAGCACCGCCTACATACCTCGCTCTGCTAATCCTGTTACCAGT
GGCTGCTGCCAGTGGCGATAAGTCGTGTCTTACCGGGTTGGACTCAAGACGATAGTTACCGGATAAGGCG
CAGCGGTCGGGCTGAACGGGGGGTTCGTGCTCACAGCCCAGCTTGGAGCGAACGACATACACCGAACTGA
GATACCTACAGCGTGAGCTATGAGAAAGCGCCACGCTTCCCGAAGGGAGAAAGGCGGACAGGTATCCGGT
AAGCGGCAGGGTCGGAACAGGAGAGCGCACGAGGGAGCTTCCAGGGGGAAACGCCTGGTATCTTTATAGT
CCTGTCGGGTTTCGCCACCTCTGACTTGAGCGTCGATTTTTGTGATGCTCGTCAGGGGGGCGGAGCCTAT
GGAAAAACGCCAGCAACGCGGCCTTTTTACGGTTCCTGGCCTTTTGCTGGCCTTTTGCTCACATGTTCTT
TCCTGCGTTATCCCCTGATTCTGTGGATAACCGTATTACCGCCTTTGAGTGAGCTGATACCGCTCGCCGC
AGCCGAACGACCGAGCGCAGCGA
